Addgene plasmid #223531: pCHMP4B-mut-NS3-Green
Purpose: Mammalian expression of CHMP4B fused to the hepatitis C virus protease NS3 through a short linker containing mutated NS3 cleavage site, along with a green fluorescent protein.
Depositing lab: Winfried Weissenhorn. Publication: An Inducible ESCRT-III Inhibition Tool to Control HIV-1 Budding. Wang H, Gallet B, Moriscot C, Pezet M, Chatellard C, Kleman JP, Gottlinger H, Weissenhorn W, Boscheron C. Viruses. 2023 Nov 22;15(12):2289. doi: 10.3390/v15122289. PubMed 38140530.
Backbone
  Vector backbone: pCDNA 3.1
  Backbone size w/o insert (bp): 5428
  Total vector size (bp): 7547
  Vector type: Mammalian Expression
  Selectable markers: Neomycin (select with G418)
Growth in bacteria
  Bacterial resistance: Ampicillin, 100 μg/mL
  Growth temperature: 37°C
  Growth strain: DH5alpha
  Copy number: High Copy
Gene/Insert
  Gene/Insert name: CHMP4B
  Species: H. sapiens (human)
  Insert size (bp): 2151
  Entrez Gene: CHMP4B (a.k.a. C20orf178, CHMP4A, CTPP3, CTRCT31, SNF7, SNF7-2, Shax1, VPS32B, Vps32-2, dJ553F4.4)
  Promoter: CMV
  Tag / fusion protein: NS3 Hepatitis C protease (C terminal on insert); mNeonGreen (C terminal on insert)
  Cloning method: Other
  Sequencing primers: 5′ pCDNA3_for, CMVfor, pEGFPN1for; 3′ pCDNA3_rev, pCR3.1-BGHrev
Resource information
  A portion of this plasmid was derived from a plasmid made by: ThermoFisher Gen'art
Terms and licenses: Academic/Nonprofit Terms; Industry Terms: Not Available to Industry
How to cite: pCHMP4B-mut-NS3-Green was a gift from Winfried Weissenhorn (Addgene plasmid # 223531 ; http://n2t.net/addgene:223531 ; RRID:Addgene_223531)
