[The description below was written by a language model from this plasmid's Addgene catalogue record and pLannotate feature annotations shown in this document.]
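Description:
pCHMP4B-mut-NS3-Green is a mammalian expression plasmid built on a pcDNA3.1 backbone, about 7.5 kb in total. It is propagated in E. coli from a high-copy ColE1/pUC-type origin under ampicillin selection (AmpR with its own bla promoter). It also carries an f1 origin. For selection in mammalian cells, an SV40 early promoter drives a neomycin phosphotransferase gene terminated by an SV40 poly(A) signal, giving G418 resistance. Several small annotated fragments (bom, lac promoter/operator, lacI, ble, a short HIV-1 LTR match next to the CMV promoter) appear to be backbone remnants or chance matches from automated annotation rather than functional parts.

The payload is a single fusion open reading frame expressed from the CMV immediate-early enhancer and promoter and terminated by the bGH poly(A) signal. A T7 promoter lies just upstream of the coding region. The fusion begins with human CHMP4B, an ESCRT-III subunit involved in membrane fission events including HIV-1 budding. This is followed by a short linker, a segment of the hepatitis C virus genotype 1a polyprotein corresponding to the NS3 protease, and mNeonGreen at the C terminus as a green fluorescent reporter. According to the record, the linker between CHMP4B and NS3 contains a mutated NS3 cleavage site. The mutation would be expected to prevent the protease from cutting itself off, so that CHMP4B stays fused to NS3-mNeonGreen, although the record does not describe this behaviour explicitly. The associated publication describes an inducible ESCRT-III inhibition tool for controlling HIV-1 budding. Within that system this construct plausibly serves as a cleavage-site mutant variant or control, with fluorescence allowing expression and localisation to be followed.
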