Features (pLannotate 1.2.2; 22 found; start..end, strand, type, name):
     28..80      -  misc_feature   bom (fragment): basis of mobility region from pBR322
    235..614     +  enhancer       CMV enhancer: human cytomegalovirus immediate early enhancer
    615..818     +  promoter       CMV promoter: human cytomegalovirus (CMV) immediate early promoter
    814..847     +  LTR            5' LTR (truncated) (fragment): truncated 5' long terminal repeat (LTR) from HIV-1
    863..881     +  promoter       T7 promoter: promoter for bacteriophage T7 RNA polymerase
    917..1588    +  CDS            CHMP4B: CHM4B_HUMAN - Also known as C20orf178, SHAX1. Experimental evidence at protein level: Swiss-Prot protein existence level 1. (Microbial infection) The ESCRT machinery also functions in topologically equivalent membrane fission events, such as the budding of enveloped viruses (HIV-1 and other lentiviruses). Via its interaction with PDCD6IP involved in HIV-1 p6- and p9-dependent virus release. From Homo sapiens (Human).
   1778..2311    +  CDS            POLG_HCV1 (fragment): Experimental evidence at protein level: Swiss-Prot protein existence level 1. [RNA-directed RNA polymerase]: RNA-dependent RNA polymerase that performs primer-template recognition and RNA synthesis during viral replication. From Hepatitis C virus genotype 1a (isolate 1) (HCV).
   2366..3070    +  CDS            mNeonGreen: mNeonGreen is a basic (constitutively fluorescent) green/yellow fluorescent protein published in 2013, derived from Branchiostoma lanceolatum. It is reported to be a very rapidly-maturing monomer with moderate acid sensitivity.
   3151..3375    +  polyA_signal   bGH poly(A) signal: bovine growth hormone polyadenylation signal
   3379..3400    +  promoter       SV40 promoter (fragment): SV40 enhancer and early promoter
   3421..3849    +  rep_origin     f1 ori (sequence partly withheld): f1 bacteriophage origin of replication; arrow indicates direction of (+) strand synthesis
   3863..4192    +  promoter       SV40 promoter: SV40 enhancer and early promoter
   4259..5050    +  CDS            neo: KKA2_KLEPN - Also known as kan, nptII. Experimental evidence at protein level: Swiss-Prot protein existence level 1. Resistance to kanamycin, neomycin, paromomycin, ribostamycin, butirosin and gentamicin B. From Klebsiella pneumoniae.
   5074..5232    +  CDS            ble (fragment): BLE_KLEPN - Experimental evidence at protein level: Swiss-Prot protein existence level 1. Binding protein with a strong affinity to the bleomycin family of antibiotics. Binds to CL990; an antimitotic-antibiotic compound. From Klebsiella pneumoniae.
   5227..5348    +  polyA_signal   SV40 poly(A) signal: SV40 polyadenylation signal
   5421..5437    -  protein_bind   lac operator: The lac repressor binds to the lac operator to inhibit transcription in E. coli. This inhibition can be relieved by adding lactose or isopropyl-β-D-thiogalactopyranoside (IPTG). lac repressor encoded by lacI
   5445..5475    -  promoter       lac promoter: promoter for the E. coli lac operon
   5490..5511    -  protein_bind   CAP binding site: CAP binding activates transcription in the presence of cAMP. E. coli catabolite activator protein
   5524..5616    -  CDS            lacI (fragment): lac repressor; lacI; The lac repressor binds to the lac operator to inhibit transcription in E. coli. This inhibition can be relieved by adding lactose or isopropyl-β-D-thiogalactopyranoside (IPTG).
   5799..6387    -  rep_origin     ori: high-copy-number ColE1/pMB1/pBR322/pUC origin of replication
   6558..7418    -  CDS            AmpR: β-lactamase; bla; confers resistance to ampicillin, carbenicillin, and related antibiotics
   7419..7523    -  promoter       AmpR promoter: bla
>Addgene plasmid #223531 | pCHMP4B-mut-NS3-Green | addgene full sequence | sequence record 443356 | Addgene NGS Result
GACGGATCGGGAGATCTCCCGATCCCCTATGGTGCACTCTCAGTACAATCTGCTCTGATGCCGCATAGTT
AAGCCAGTATCTGCTCCCTGCTTGTGTGTTGGAGGTCGCTGAGTAGTGCGCGAGCAAAATTTAAGCTACA
ACAAGGCAAGGCTTGACCGACAATTGCATGAAGAATCTGCTTAGGGTTAGGCGTTTTGCGCTGCTTCGCG
ATGTACGGGCCAGATATACGCGTTGACATTGATTATTGACTAGTTATTAATAGTAATCAATTACGGGGTC
ATTAGTTCATAGCCCATATATGGAGTTCCGCGTTACATAACTTACGGTAAATGGCCCGCCTGGCTGACCG
CCCAACGACCCCCGCCCATTGACGTCAATAATGACGTATGTTCCCATAGTAACGCCAATAGGGACTTTCC
ATTGACGTCAATGGGTGGAGTATTTACGGTAAACTGCCCACTTGGCAGTACATCAAGTGTATCATATGCC
AAGTACGCCCCCTATTGACGTCAATGACGGTAAATGGCCCGCCTGGCATTATGCCCAGTACATGACCTTA
TGGGACTTTCCTACTTGGCAGTACATCTACGTATTAGTCATCGCTATTACCATGGTGATGCGGTTTTGGC
AGTACATCAATGGGCGTGGATAGCGGTTTGACTCACGGGGATTTCCAAGTCTCCACCCCATTGACGTCAA
TGGGAGTTTGTTTTGGCACCAAAATCAACGGGACTTTCCAAAATGTCGTAACAACTCCGCCCCATTGACG
CAAATGGGCGGTAGGCGTGTACGGTGGGAGGTCTATATAAGCAGAGCTCTCTGGCTAACTAGAGAACCCA
CTGCTTACTGGCTTATCGAAATTAATACGACTCACTATAGGGAGACCCAAGCTGGCTAGCGTTTAAACTT
AAGCTTATGAGCGTGTTCGGCAAGCTGTTCGGAGCCGGCGGAGGAAAAGCTGGAAAAGGCGGACCTACAC
CTCAAGAGGCCATCCAGAGACTGCGGGACACCGAGGAAATGCTGAGCAAGAAGCAAGAGTTCCTCGAGAA
GAAGATCGAGCAAGAGCTGACCGCCGCCAAGAAGCACGGCACCAAGAACAAAAGAGCCGCTCTGCAGGCC
CTGAAGCGGAAGAAGAGATACGAGAAGCAGCTGGCCCAGATCGACGGCACCCTGAGCACAATCGAGTTCC
AGAGAGAGGCCCTGGAAAACGCCAACACCAACACCGAGGTGCTGAAGAACATGGGCTATGCCGCCAAGGC
CATGAAGGCCGCTCACGACAACATGGACATCGACAAGGTGGACGAGCTGATGCAGGATATCGCCGACCAG
CAAGAACTGGCCGAAGAGATCAGCACCGCCATCTCTAAGCCTGTCGGCTTCGGCGAAGAGTTCGACGAGG
ATGAGCTGATGGCCGAGCTGGAAGAACTGGAACAAGAGGAACTGGATAAGAACCTGCTGGAAATCAGCGG
CCCTGAGACAGTGCCCCTGCCTAATGTGCCTTCTATCGCCCTGCCTAGCAAGCCTGCCAAGAAGAAAGAG
GAAGAGGACGACGACATGAAGGAACTCGAGAACTGGGCCGGCTCTATGGGCGGCTCTACAGGCAATTGGA
GCCATCCTCAGTTCGAGAAAGGCAGCGGCAGCTGTCAAGAGTCCGGAAGCATGGGATCTGGCAGCCAGCA
TCTGCCTGGCGCTGGATCTTCTGGCGGATCTCACATGGCCAGCATGAAGAAAAAGGGCAGCGTGGTCATC
GTGGGCAGAATCAACCTGAGCGGCGATACCGCCTACGCTCAGCAGACAAGAGGCGAGGAAGGCTGCCAAG
AGACAAGCCAGACCGGCAGAGACAAGAACCAGGTGGAAGGCGAGGTGCAGATCGTGTCTACAGCTACCCA
GACCTTCCTGGCCACCAGCATCAATGGCGTGCTGTGGACAGTGTATCACGGCGCTGGCACCAGGACAATC
GCCTCTCCAAAAGGCCCCGTGACACAGATGTACACCAATGTGGACAAAGATCTGGTGGGTTGGCAGGCAC
CGCAAGGCAGCCGTAGCCTGACGCCGTGCACCTGTGGCAGTTCCGATCTGTATCTGGTTACCCGCCATGC
GGACGTGATTCCGGTTCGTCGCCGTGGCGATAGTCGTGGTTCCCTGCTGTCACCGCGCCCGATCTCGTAC
CTGAAAGGTTCATCGGGTGGTCCGCTGCTGTGCCCGGCAGGTCACGCAGTTGGTATTTTTCGTGCAGCAG
TCAGCACCCGCGGCGTGGCTAAAGCGGTTGATTTCATCCCGGTGGAATCCCTGGAAACCACGATGCGTTC
TGGCAGCGGCGACTACAAAGACGATGATGATAAATCCTCCGGCTCCGGCAGCGCTATGGTGAGCAAGGGC
GAGGAGGATAACATGGCCTCTCTCCCAGCGACACATGAGTTACACATCTTTGGCTCCATCAACGGTATGG
ACTTTGACATGGTGGGTCAGGGCACCGGCAATCCAAATGATGGTTATGAGGAGTTAAACCTGAAGTCCAC
CAAGGGTGACCTCCAGTTCTCCCCCTGGATTCTGGTCCCTCATATCGGGTATGGCTTCCATCAGTACCTG
CCCTACCCTGACGGGATGTCGCCTTTCCAGGCCGCCATGGTAGATGGCTCCGGATACCAAGTCCATCGCA
CAATGCAGTTTGAAGATGGTGCCTCCCTTACTGTTAACTACCGCTACACCTACGAGGGAAGCCACATCAA
AGGAGAGGCCCAGGTGAAGGGGACTGGTTTCCCTGCTGACGGTCCTGTGATGACCAACTCGCTGACCGCT
GCGGACTGGTGCAGGTCGAAGAAGACTTACCCCAACGACAAAACCATCATCAGTACCTTTAAGTGGAGTT
ACACCACTGGAAATGGCAAGCGCTACCGGAGCACTGCGCGGACCACCTACACCTTTGCCAAGCCAATGGC
GGCTAACTATCTGAAGAACCAGCCGATGTACGTGTTCCGTAAGACGGAGCTCAAGCACTCCAAGACCGAG
CTCAACTTCAAGGAGTGGCAAAAGGCCTTTACCGATGTGATGGGCATGGACGAGCTGTACGTAGGAATTC
TGCAGATATCCAGCACAGTGGCGGCCGCTCGAGTCTAGAGGGCCCGTTTAAACCCGCTGATCAGCCTCGA
CTGTGCCTTCTAGTTGCCAGCCATCTGTTGTTTGCCCCTCCCCCGTGCCTTCCTTGACCCTGGAAGGTGC
CACTCCCACTGTCCTTTCCTAATAAAATGAGGAAATTGCATCGCATTGTCTGAGTAGGTGTCATTCTATT
CTGGGGGGTGGGGTGGGGCAGGACAGCAAGGGGGAGGATTGGGAAGACAATAGCAGGCATGCTGGGGATG
CGGTGGGCTCTATGGCTTCTGAGGCGGAAAGAACCAGCTGGGGCTCTAGGGGGTATCCCC
[124 nt withheld, positions 3421-3544]
C
[91 nt withheld, positions 3546-3636]
A
[49 nt withheld, positions 3638-3686]
CCTTTGACGTTGGAGTCCACGTTCTTT
[37 nt withheld, positions 3714-3750]
ACCCTATCTCGGTCTATTCTTTTGATTTATAAGGGATTTTGCCGATTTCGGCCTATTGGTTAAAAAATGA
GCTGATTTAACAAAAATTTAACGCGAATTAATTCTGTGGAATGTGTGTCAGTTAGGGTGTGGAAAGTCCC
CAGGCTCCCCAGCAGGCAGAAGTATGCAAAGCATGCATCTCAATTAGTCAGCAACCAGGTGTGGAAAGTC
CCCAGGCTCCCCAGCAGGCAGAAGTATGCAAAGCATGCATCTCAATTAGTCAGCAACCATAGTCCCGCCC
CTAACTCCGCCCATCCCGCCCCTAACTCCGCCCAGTTCCGCCCATTCTCCGCCCCATGGCTGACTAATTT
TTTTTATTTATGCAGAGGCCGAGGCCGCCTCTGCCTCTGAGCTATTCCAGAAGTAGTGAGGAGGCTTTTT
TGGAGGCCTAGGCTTTTGCAAAAAGCTCCCGGGAGCTTGTATATCCATTTTCGGATCTGATCAAGAGACA
GGATGAGGATCGTTTCGCATGATTGAACAAGATGGATTGCACGCAGGTTCTCCGGCCGCTTGGGTGGAGA
GGCTATTCGGCTATGACTGGGCACAACAGACAATCGGCTGCTCTGATGCCGCCGTGTTCCGGCTGTCAGC
GCAGGGGCGCCCGGTTCTTTTTGTCAAGACCGACCTGTCCGGTGCCCTGAATGAACTGCAGGACGAGGCA
GCGCGGCTATCGTGGCTGGCCACGACGGGCGTTCCTTGCGCAGCTGTGCTCGACGTTGTCACTGAAGCGG
GAAGGGACTGGCTGCTATTGGGCGAAGTGCCGGGGCAGGATCTCCTGTCATCTCACCTTGCTCCTGCCGA
GAAAGTATCCATCATGGCTGATGCAATGCGGCGGCTGCATACGCTTGATCCGGCTACCTGCCCATTCGAC
CACCAAGCGAAACATCGCATCGAGCGAGCACGTACTCGGATGGAAGCCGGTCTTGTCGATCAGGATGATC
TGGACGAAGAGCATCAGGGGCTCGCGCCAGCCGAACTGTTCGCCAGGCTCAAGGCGCGCATGCCCGACGG
CGAGGATCTCGTCGTGACCCATGGCGATGCCTGCTTGCCGAATATCATGGTGGAAAATGGCCGCTTTTCT
GGATTCATCGACTGTGGCCGGCTGGGTGTGGCGGACCGCTATCAGGACATAGCGTTGGCTACCCGTGATA
TTGCTGAAGAGCTTGGCGGCGAATGGGCTGACCGCTTCCTCGTGCTTTACGGTATCGCCGCTCCCGATTC
GCAGCGCATCGCCTTCTATCGCCTTCTTGACGAGTTCTTCTGAGCGGGACTCTGGGGTTCGAAATGACCG
ACCAAGCGACGCCCAACCTGCCATCACGAGATTTCGATTCCACCGCCGCCTTCTATGAAAGGTTGGGCTT
CGGAATCGTTTTCCGGGACGCCGGCTGGATGATCCTCCAGCGCGGGGATCTCATGCTGGAGTTCTTCGCC
CACCCCAACTTGTTTATTGCAGCTTATAATGGTTACAAATAAAGCAATAGCATCACAAATTTCACAAATA
AAGCATTTTTTTCACTGCATTCTAGTTGTGGTTTGTCCAAACTCATCAATGTATCTTATCATGTCTGTAT
ACCGTCGACCTCTAGCTAGAGCTTGGCGTAATCATGGTCATAGCTGTTTCCTGTGTGAAATTGTTATCCG
CTCACAATTCCACACAACATACGAGCCGGAAGCATAAAGTGTAAAGCCTGGGGTGCCTAATGAGTGAGCT
AACTCACATTAATTGCGTTGCGCTCACTGCCCGCTTTCCAGTCGGGAAACCTGTCGTGCCAGCTGCATTA
ATGAATCGGCCAACGCGCGGGGAGAGGCGGTTTGCGTATTGGGCGCTCTTCCGCTTCCTCGCTCACTGAC
TCGCTGCGCTCGGTCGTTCGGCTGCGGCGAGCGGTATCAGCTCACTCAAAGGCGGTAATACGGTTATCCA
CAGAATCAGGGGATAACGCAGGAAAGAACATGTGAGCAAAAGGCCAGCAAAAGGCCAGGAACCGTAAAAA
GGCCGCGTTGCTGGCGTTTTTCCATAGGCTCCGCCCCCCTGACGAGCATCACAAAAATCGACGCTCAAGT
CAGAGGTGGCGAAACCCGACAGGACTATAAAGATACCAGGCGTTTCCCCCTGGAAGCTCCCTCGTGCGCT
CTCCTGTTCCGACCCTGCCGCTTACCGGATACCTGTCCGCCTTTCTCCCTTCGGGAAGCGTGGCGCTTTC
TCATAGCTCACGCTGTAGGTATCTCAGTTCGGTGTAGGTCGTTCGCTCCAAGCTGGGCTGTGTGCACGAA
CCCCCCGTTCAGCCCGACCGCTGCGCCTTATCCGGTAACTATCGTCTTGAGTCCAACCCGGTAAGACACG
ACTTATCGCCACTGGCAGCAGCCACTGGTAACAGGATTAGCAGAGCGAGGTATGTAGGCGGTGCTACAGA
GTTCTTGAAGTGGTGGCCTAACTACGGCTACACTAGAAGAACAGTATTTGGTATCTGCGCTCTGCTGAAG
CCAGTTACCTTCGGAAAAAGAGTTGGTAGCTCTTGATCCGGCAAACAAACCACCGCTGGTAGCGGTGGTT
TTTTTGTTTGCAAGCAGCAGATTACGCGCAGAAAAAAAGGATCTCAAGAAGATCCTTTGATCTTTTCTAC
GGGGTCTGACGCTCAGTGGAACGAAAACTCACGTTAAGGGATTTTGGTCATGAGATTATCAAAAAGGATC
TTCACCTAGATCCTTTTAAATTAAAAATGAAGTTTTAAATCAATCTAAAGTATATATGAGTAAACTTGGT
CTGACAGTTACCAATGCTTAATCAGTGAGGCACCTATCTCAGCGATCTGTCTATTTCGTTCATCCATAGT
TGCCTGACTCCCCGTCGTGTAGATAACTACGATACGGGAGGGCTTACCATCTGGCCCCAGTGCTGCAATG
ATACCGCGAGACCCACGCTCACCGGCTCCAGATTTATCAGCAATAAACCAGCCAGCCGGAAGGGCCGAGC
GCAGAAGTGGTCCTGCAACTTTATCCGCCTCCATCCAGTCTATTAATTGTTGCCGGGAAGCTAGAGTAAG
TAGTTCGCCAGTTAATAGTTTGCGCAACGTTGTTGCCATTGCTACAGGCATCGTGGTGTCACGCTCGTCG
TTTGGTATGGCTTCATTCAGCTCCGGTTCCCAACGATCAAGGCGAGTTACATGATCCCCCATGTTGTGCA
AAAAAGCGGTTAGCTCCTTCGGTCCTCCGATCGTTGTCAGAAGTAAGTTGGCCGCAGTGTTATCACTCAT
GGTTATGGCAGCACTGCATAATTCTCTTACTGTCATGCCATCCGTAAGATGCTTTTCTGTGACTGGTGAG
TACTCAACCAAGTCATTCTGAGAATAGTGTATGCGGCGACCGAGTTGCTCTTGCCCGGCGTCAATACGGG
ATAATACCGCGCCACATAGCAGAACTTTAAAAGTGCTCATCATTGGAAAACGTTCTTCGGGGCGAAAACT
CTCAAGGATCTTACCGCTGTTGAGATCCAGTTCGATGTAACCCACTCGTGCACCCAACTGATCTTCAGCA
TCTTTTACTTTCACCAGCGTTTCTGGGTGAGCAAAAACAGGAAGGCAAAATGCCGCAAAAAAGGGAATAA
GGGCGACACGGAAATGTTGAATACTCATACTCTTCCTTTTTCAATATTATTGAAGCATTTATCAGGGTTA
TTGTCTCATGAGCGGATACATATTTGAATGTATTTAGAAAAATAAACAAATAGGGGTTCCGCGCACATTT
CCCCGAAAAGTGCCACCTGACGTC
